>Addgene plasmid #242770 | pAAV-CAG-eGFP-MoonTag | addgene full sequence | sequence record 486027 | Addgene NGS Result
GCGTCAATACGGGATAATACCGCGCCACATAGCAGAACTTTAAAAGTGCTCATCATTGGAAAACGTTCTT
CGGGGCGAAAACTCTCAAGGATCTTACCGCTGTTGAGATCCAGTTCGATGTAACCCACTCGTGCACCCAA
CTGATCTTCAGCATCTTTTACTTTCACCAGCGTTTCTGGGTGAGCAAAAACAGGAAGGCAAAATGCCGCA
AAAAAGGGAATAAGGGCGACACGGAAATGTTGAATACTCATACTCTTCCTTTTTCAATATTATTGAAGCA
TTTATCAGGGTTATTGTCTCATGAGCGGATACATATTTGAATGTATTTAGAAAAATAAACAAATAGGGGT
TCCGCGCACATTTCCCCGAAAAGTGCCACCTAAATTGTAAGCGTTAATATTTTGTTAAAATTCGCGTTAA
ATTTTTGTTAAATCAGCTCATTTTTTAACCAATAGGCCGAAATCGGCAAAATCCCTTATAAATCAAAAGA
ATAGACCGAGATAGGGT
[37 nt withheld, positions 508-544]
AAAGAACGTGGACTCCAACGTCAAAGG
[49 nt withheld, positions 572-620]
T
[91 nt withheld, positions 622-712]
G
[124 nt withheld, positions 714-837]
CCCATTCGCCATTCAGGCTGCGCAACTGTTGGGAAGGGCGATCGGTGCGGGCCTCTTCGCTATTACGCCA
GCTGCGCGCTCGCTCGCTCACTGAGGCCGCCCGGGCAAAGCCCGGGCGTCGGGCGACCTTTGGTCGCCCG
GCCTCAGTGAGCGAGCGAGCGCGCAGAGAGGGAGTGGCCAACTCCATCACTAGGGGTTCCTTGTAGTTAA
TGATTAACCCGCCATGCTACTTATCTACGTAGCCATGCTCTAGGAAGAGTACCATTGACGTCAATAATGA
CGTATGTTCCCATAGTAACGCCAATAGGGACTTTCCATTGACGTCAATGGGTGGAGTATTTACGGTAAAC
TGCCCACTTGGCAGTACATCAAGTGTATCATATGCCAAGTACGCCCCCTATTGACGTCAATGACGGTAAA
TGGCCCGCCTGGCATTATGCCCAGTACATGACCTTATGGGACTTTCCTACTTGGCAGTACATCTACGTAT
TAGTCATCGCTATTACCATGGTCGAGGTGAGCCCCACGTTCTGCTTCACTCTCCCCATCTCCCCCCCCTC
CCCACCCCCAATTTTGTATTTATTTATTTTTTAATTATTTTGTGCAGCGATGGGGGCGGGGGGGGGGGGG
GGGCGCGCGCCAGGCGGGGCGGGGCGGGGCGAGGGGCGGGGCGGGGCGAGGCGGAGAGGTGCGGCGGCAG
CCAATCAGAGCGGCGCGCTCCGAAAGTTTCCTTTTATGGCGAGGCGGCGGCGGCGGCGGCCCTATAAAAA
GCGAAGCGCGCGGCGGGCGGGAGTCGCTGCGCGCTGCCTTCGCCCCGTGCCCCGCTCCGCCGCCGCCTCG
CGCCGCCCGCCCCGGCTCTGACTGACCGCGTTACTCCCACAGGTGAGCGGGCGGGACGGCCCTTCTCCTC
CGGGCTGTAATTAGCGCTTGGTTTAATGACGGCTTGTTTCTTTTCTGTGGCTGCGTGAAAGCCTTGAGGG
GCTCCGGGAGGGCCCTTTGTGCGGGGGGAGCGGCTCGGGGCTGTCCGCGGGGGGACGGCTGCCTTCGGGG
GGGACGGGGCAGGGCGGGGTTCGGCTTCTGGCGTGTGACCGGCGGCTCTAGAGCCTCTGCTAACCATGTT
CATGCCTTCTTCTTTTTCCTACAGCTCCTGGGCAACGTGCTGGTTATTGTGCTGTCTCATCATTTTGGCA
AAGAATTGGATCCGCCACCATGGTGAGCAAGGGCGAGGAGCTGTTCACCGGGGTGGTGCCCATCCTGGTC
GAGCTGGACGGCGACGTAAACGGCCACAAGTTCAGCGTGTCCGGCGAGGGCGAGGGCGATGCCACCTACG
GCAAGCTGACCCTGAAGTTCATTTGCACCACCGGCAAGCTGCCCGTGCCCTGGCCCACCCTCGTGACCAC
CCTGACCTACGGCGTGCAGTGCTTCAGCCGCTACCCCGACCACATGAAGCAGCACGACTTCTTCAAGTCC
GCCATGCCCGAAGGCTACGTCCAGGAGCGCACCATCTTCTTCAAGGACGACGGCAACTACAAGACCCGCG
CCGAGGTGAAGTTCGAGGGCGACACCCTGGTGAACCGCATCGAGCTGAAGGGCATCGACTTCAAGGAGGA
CGGCAACATCCTGGGGCACAAGCTGGAGTACAACTACAACAGCCACAACGTCTATATCATGGCCGACAAG
CAGAAGAACGGCATCAAGGTGAACTTCAAGATCCGCCACAACATCGAGGACGGCAGCGTGCAGCTCGCCG
ACCACTACCAGCAGAACACCCCCATCGGCGACGGCCCCGTGCTGCTGCCCGACAACCACTACCTGAGCAC
CCAGTCCGCCCTGAGCAAAGACCCCAACGAGAAGCGCGATCACATGGTCCTGCTGGAGTTCGTGACCGCC
GCCGGGATCACTCTCGGCATGGACGAGCTGTACAAGGGTGGTAGCGGTGGTAGTAAAAATGAACAAGAAT
TGCTGGAGCTTGATAAATGGGCTTCTCTCGGAGGCAGCGGCGGGAGCAAAAACGAGCAGGAACTTTTGGA
GCTGGATAAATGGGCCAGCTTGGGCGGGTCAGGTGGGTCTAAGAATGAGCAAGAGCTCCTCGAGCTTGAC
AAATGGGCTAGCCTCTAAGAATTCGATATCAAGCTTATCGATAATCAACCTCTGGATTACAAAATTTGTG
AAAGATTGACTGGTATTCTTAACTATGTTGCTCCTTTTACGCTATGTGGATACGCTGCTTTAATGCCTTT
GTATCATGCTATTGCTTCCCGTATGGCTTTCATTTTCTCCTCCTTGTATAAATCCTGGTTGCTGTCTCTT
TATGAGGAGTTGTGGCCCGTTGTCAGGCAACGTGGCGTGGTGTGCACTGTGTTTGCTGACGCAACCCCCA
CTGGTTGGGGCATTGCCACCACCTGTCAGCTCCTTTCCGGGACTTTCGCTTTCCCCCTCCCTATTGCCAC
GGCGGAACTCATCGCCGCCTGCCTTGCCCGCTGCTGGACAGGGGCTCGGCTGTTGGGCACTGACAATTCC
GTGGTGTTGTCGGGGAAATCATCGTCCTTTCCTTGGCTGCTCGCCTGTGTTGCCACCTGGATTCTGCGCG
GGACGTCCTTCTGCTACGTCCCTTCGGCCCTCAATCCAGCGGACCTTCCTTCCCGCGGCCTGCTGCCGGC
TCTGCGGCCTCTTCCGCGTCTTCGCCTTCGCCCTCAGACGAGTCGGATCTCCCTTTGGGCCGCCTCCCCG
CATCGATACCGTCGACCCGGGCGGCCGCTTCGAGCAGACATGATAAGATACATTGATGAGTTTGGACAAA
CCACAACTAGAATGCAGTGAAAAAAATGCTTTATTTGTGAAATTTGTGATGCTATTGCTTTATTTGTAAC
CATTATAAGCTGCAATAAACAAGTTAACAACAACAATTGCATTCATTTTATGTTTCAGGTTCAGGGGGAG
ATGTGGGAGGTTTTTTAAAGCAAGTAAAACCTCTACAAATGTGGTAAAATCGATAAGGATCTTCCTAGAG
CATGGCTACGTAGATAAGTAGCATGGCGGGTTAATCATTAACTACAAGGAACCCCTAGTGATGGAGTTGG
CCACTCCCTCTCTGCGCGCTCGCTCGCTCACTGAGGCCGGGCGACCAAAGGTCGCCCGACGCCCGGGCTT
TGCCCGGGCGGCCTCAGTGAGCGAGCGAGCGCGCAGCTGCATTAATGAATCGGCCAACGCGCGGGGAGAG
GCGGTTTGCGTATTGGGCGCTCTTCCGCTTCCTCGCTCACTGACTCGCTGCGCTCGGTCGTTCGGCTGCG
GCGAGCGGTATCAGCTCACTCAAAGGCGGTAATACGGTTATCCACAGAATCAGGGGATAACGCAGGAAAG
AACATGTGAGCAAAAGGCCAGCAAAAGGCCAGGAACCGTAAAAAGGCCGCGTTGCTGGCGTTTTTCCATA
GGCTCCGCCCCCCTGACGAGCATCACAAAAATCGACGCTCAAGTCAGAGGTGGCGAAACCCGACAGGACT
ATAAAGATACCAGGCGTTTCCCCCTGGAAGCTCCCTCGTGCGCTCTCCTGTTCCGACCCTGCCGCTTACC
GGATACCTGTCCGCCTTTCTCCCTTCGGGAAGCGTGGCGCTTTCTCATAGCTCACGCTGTAGGTATCTCA
GTTCGGTGTAGGTCGTTCGCTCCAAGCTGGGCTGTGTGCACGAACCCCCCGTTCAGCCCGACCGCTGCGC
CTTATCCGGTAACTATCGTCTTGAGTCCAACCCGGTAAGACACGACTTATCGCCACTGGCAGCAGCCACT
GGTAACAGGATTAGCAGAGCGAGGTATGTAGGCGGTGCTACAGAGTTCTTGAAGTGGTGGCCTAACTACG
GCTACACTAGAAGAACAGTATTTGGTATCTGCGCTCTGCTGAAGCCAGTTACCTTCGGAAAAAGAGTTGG
TAGCTCTTGATCCGGCAAACAAACCACCGCTGGTAGCGGTGGTTTTTTTGTTTGCAAGCAGCAGATTACG
CGCAGAAAAAAAGGATCTCAAGAAGATCCTTTGATCTTTTCTACGGGGTCTGACGCTCAGTGGAACGAAA
ACTCACGTTAAGGGATTTTGGTCATGAGATTATCAAAAAGGATCTTCACCTAGATCCTTTTAAATTAAAA
ATGAAGTTTTAAATCAATCTAAAGTATATATGAGTAAACTTGGTCTGACAGTTACCAATGCTTAATCAGT
GAGGCACCTATCTCAGCGATCTGTCTATTTCGTTCATCCATAGTTGCCTGACTCCCCGTCGTGTAGATAA
CTACGATACGGGAGGGCTTACCATCTGGCCCCAGTGCTGCAATGATACCGCGAGACCCACGCTCACCGGC
TCCAGATTTATCAGCAATAAACCAGCCAGCCGGAAGGGCCGAGCGCAGAAGTGGTCCTGCAACTTTATCC
GCCTCCATCCAGTCTATTAATTGTTGCCGGGAAGCTAGAGTAAGTAGTTCGCCAGTTAATAGTTTGCGCA
ACGTTGTTGCCATTGCTACAGGCATCGTGGTGTCACGCTCGTCGTTTGGTATGGCTTCATTCAGCTCCGG
TTCCCAACGATCAAGGCGAGTTACATGATCCCCCATGTTGTGCAAAAAAGCGGTTAGCTCCTTCGGTCCT
CCGATCGTTGTCAGAAGTAAGTTGGCCGCAGTGTTATCACTCATGGTTATGGCAGCACTGCATAATTCTC
TTACTGTCATGCCATCCGTAAGATGCTTTTCTGTGACTGGTGAGTACTCAACCAAGTCATTCTGAGAATA
GTGTATGCGGCGACCGAGTTGCTCTTGCCCG
Features (pLannotate 1.2.2; 18 found; start..end, strand, type, name):
    252..356     -  promoter       AmpR promoter: bla
    409..837     -  rep_origin     f1 ori (sequence partly withheld): f1 bacteriophage origin of replication; arrow indicates direction of (+) strand synthesis
    842..911     -  CDS            lacZα (fragment): LacZα fragment of β-galactosidase; lacZ fragment
    906..1038    -  repeat_region  AAV2 ITR (fragment): inverted terminal repeat of adeno-associated virus serotype 2 inverted
   1099..1347    +  enhancer       CMV enhancer (fragment): human cytomegalovirus immediate early enhancer
   1349..1626    +  promoter       chicken β-actin promoter: No description available
   1627..1762    +  intron         hybrid intron (fragment): hybrid between chicken β-actin (CBA) and minute virus of mice (MMV) introns (Gray et al., 2011)
   1851..1981    +  intron         chimeric intron (fragment): chimera between introns from chicken β-actin and rabbit β-globin
   1979..2041    +  CDS            HBB (fragment): HBB_LEPEU - Experimental evidence at protein level: Swiss-Prot protein existence level 1. Involved in oxygen transport from the lung to the various peripheral tissues. From Lepus europaeus (European hare).
   2047..2763    +  CDS            EGFP: EGFP is a basic (constitutively fluorescent) green fluorescent protein published in 1996, derived from Aequorea victoria. It is reported to be a rapidly-maturing weak dimer with moderate acid sensitivity.
   2956..2980    +  misc_feature   MCS (fragment): pBluescript multiple cloning site
   2980..3568    +  misc_feature   WPRE: woodchuck hepatitis virus posttranscriptional regulatory element
   3611..3732    -  polyA_signal   SV40 poly(A) signal: SV40 polyadenylation signal
   3755..3823    -  CDS            large T antigen (fragment): large T antigen from SV40 (simian virus 40)
   3894..4027    +  repeat_region  AAV2 ITR: inverted terminal repeat of adeno-associated virus serotype 2 inverted
   4021..4077    -  CDS            lacI (fragment): lac repressor; lacI; The lac repressor binds to the lac operator to inhibit transcription in E. coli. This inhibition can be relieved by adding lactose or isopropyl-β-D-thiogalactopyranoside (IPTG).
   4260..4848    -  rep_origin     ori: high-copy-number ColE1/pMB1/pBR322/pUC origin of replication
   5019..251     -  CDS            AmpR (across the origin): β-lactamase; bla; confers resistance to ampicillin, carbenicillin, and related antibiotics
