[The description below was written by a language model from this plasmid's Addgene catalogue record and pLannotate feature annotations shown in this document.]
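Description:
pAAV-CAG-eGFP-MoonTag is a 5.6 kb adeno-associated virus transfer plasmid built by Gibson cloning on the pAAV-CAG-GFP backbone. It is propagated in E. coli from a high-copy ColE1/pUC-type origin with ampicillin selection through β-lactamase, and it also carries an f1 phage origin. The record lists a recombination-deficient host strain, a common choice for AAV plasmids because the inverted terminal repeats are prone to rearrangement. Short annotated lacZα, lacI and SV40 large T fragments are vector remnants rather than functional genes.

The expression cassette lies between two AAV2 ITRs (one annotated as a fragment), which provide the cis signals for replication and packaging of the intervening DNA into AAV particles when rep, cap and helper functions are supplied in trans. Expression is driven by the CAG promoter, seen in the annotation as its component parts: a CMV enhancer fragment, the chicken β-actin promoter, and chimeric chicken β-actin/rabbit β-globin intron sequence, with the short HBB hit reflecting the globin-derived portion. This strong, broadly active promoter drives EGFP fused at its C terminus to MoonTag, a short peptide epitope recognised by a specific nanobody. The tag itself is not annotated in the feature table, but there is unannotated sequence between the end of EGFP and the downstream elements where it would be expected to lie. A WPRE follows to enhance transcript stability and expression, and an SV40 polyadenylation signal lies downstream of it.

According to the record, the plasmid is used to produce AAV expressing epitope-tagged eGFP. The associated publication concerns combinatorial protein barcodes for neuron tracing, suggesting the construct serves as one member of a set of distinguishable epitope-tagged labels, with EGFP as the fluorescent scaffold and MoonTag as the immunodetectable identifier.
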