Addgene plasmid #242770: pAAV-CAG-eGFP-MoonTag
Purpose: AAV transfer plasmid expressing eGFP-MoonTag under a CAG promoter.
Depositing lab: Andrew Payne. Depositing organization: E11 Bio, Convergent Research. Publication: Combinatorial protein barcodes enable self-correcting neuron tracing with nanoscale molecular context. Park SY, Sheridan A, An B, Jarvis E, Lyudchik J, Patton W, Axup JY, Chan SW, Damstra HGJ, Leible D, Leung KS, Magno CA, Meeran A, Michalska JM, Rieger F, Wang C, Wu M, Church GM, Funke J, Huffman T, Leeper KGC, Truckenbrodt S, Winnubst J, Kornfeld JMR, Boyden ES, Rodriques SG, Payne AC. bioRxiv 2025.09.26.678648 10.1101/2025.09.26.678648.
Backbone
  Vector backbone: pAAV-CAG-GFP (Addgene Plasmid 37825)
  Backbone manufacturer: Edward Boyden
  Vector type: AAV
Growth in bacteria
  Bacterial resistance: Ampicillin, 100 μg/mL
  Growth temperature: 30°C
  Growth strain: NEB Stable
  Copy number: High Copy
Gene/Insert
  Gene/Insert name: EGFP
  Species: Synthetic
  Promoter: CAG
  Tag / fusion protein: MoonTag (C terminal on insert)
  Cloning method: Gibson Cloning
Terms and licenses: Academic/Nonprofit Terms; Industry Terms: Not Available to Industry
Depositor comments: Please visit https://doi.org/10.1101/2025.09.26.678648 for bioRxiv preprint.
How to cite: pAAV-CAG-eGFP-MoonTag was a gift from Andrew Payne (Addgene plasmid # 242770 ; http://n2t.net/addgene:242770 ; RRID:Addgene_242770)
